Addgene plasmid #238704: NanoLuc-cMyc Vector
Purpose: Express NanoLuc-cMyc Fusion Protein in Mammalian Cells under a CMV promoter
Depositing lab: Promega Corporation.
Backbone
  Vector backbone: pFN31K Nluc CMV-neo Flexi(R) Vector
  Vector type: Mammalian Expression
  Selectable markers: Neomycin
Growth in bacteria
  Bacterial resistance: Kanamycin, 50 μg/mL
  Growth temperature: 37°C
  Growth strain: DH5alpha
  Copy number: High Copy
Gene/Insert
  Gene/Insert name: cMyc
  Species: H. sapiens (human)
  Mutation: None
  Entrez Gene: MYC (a.k.a. MRTL, MYCC, bHLHe39, c-Myc)
  Promoter: CMV
  Tag / fusion protein: NanoLuc (R) (N terminal on backbone)
  Cloning method: Other
Terms and licenses: Academic/Nonprofit Terms; Industry Terms
How to cite: NanoLuc-cMyc Vector was a gift from Promega Corporation (Addgene plasmid # 238704 ; http://n2t.net/addgene:238704 ; RRID:Addgene_238704)
