[The description below was written by a language model from this plasmid's Addgene catalogue record and pLannotate feature annotations shown in this document.]
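Description:
NanoLuc-cMyc Vector is a 6.1 kb mammalian expression plasmid built on the pFN31K Nluc CMV-neo Flexi Vector backbone. It produces human c-Myc (MYC, unmutated) fused at its N terminus to NanoLuc luciferase. Transcription is driven by the human cytomegalovirus immediate-early enhancer and promoter. A chimeric β-globin/immunoglobulin heavy chain intron follows, an element commonly included to improve mRNA processing and expression. A T7 promoter lies just upstream of the coding region and would also permit transcription by T7 RNA polymerase, with a partial T7 terminator annotated downstream. The human codon-optimized Nluc open reading frame comes first, then a short linker and the MYC coding sequence. Residual multiple cloning site sequence and an SV40 polyadenylation signal follow the fusion.

A single neo (nptII) cassette provides selection in both hosts. The SV40 enhancer/early promoter drives it in mammalian cells, conferring neomycin-class resistance for stable line selection. The synthetic bacterial EM7 promoter drives the same gene in E. coli to give kanamycin resistance. A synthetic poly(A) signal terminates this unit. The plasmid replicates from a high-copy ColE1/pUC-type origin, and a ColE1 cer site helps keep it monomeric. Several short annotated fragments (SET1, large T antigen, M13 ori, bom, tnpA) appear to be backbone remnants or partial matches rather than functional elements.

The record states only that the plasmid is for expressing the NanoLuc-cMyc fusion in mammalian cells. Luminescent fusions of this kind generally serve as reporters of protein abundance or as energy donors in bioluminescence-based interaction assays, but no specific application is recorded.
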