Features (pLannotate 1.2.2; 20 found; start..end, strand, type, name):
    140..517     +  enhancer       CMV enhancer: human cytomegalovirus immediate early enhancer
    519..718     +  promoter       CMV promoter: human cytomegalovirus (CMV) immediate early promoter
    857..989     +  intron         chimeric intron: chimera between introns from human β-globin and immunoglobulin heavy chain genes
   1033..1051    +  promoter       T7 promoter: promoter for bacteriophage T7 RNA polymerase
   1065..1577    +  CDS            Nluc: NanoLuc® luciferase human codon-optimized
   1599..2915    +  CDS            MYC: MYC_HUMAN - Also known as BHLHE39. Experimental evidence at protein level: Swiss-Prot protein existence level 1. Transcription factor that binds DNA in a non-specific manner, yet also specifically recognizes the core sequence 5'-CAC[GA]TG-3'. Activates the transcription of growth-related genes. Binds to the VEGFA promoter, promoting VEGFA production and subsequent sprouting angiogenesis (PubMed:24940000). Regulator of somatic reprogramming, controls self-renewal of embryonic stem cells. Functions with TAF6L to activate target gene expression through RNA polymerase II pause release (By similari
   2924..2979    +  misc_feature   MCS: pUC18/19 multiple cloning site
   2986..3035    +  CDS            SET1 (fragment): solubility-enhancement tag derived from T7 phage gene 10B
   3043..3062    +  terminator     T7 terminator (fragment): transcription terminator for bacteriophage T7 RNA polymerase
   3084..3205    -  polyA_signal   SV40 poly(A) signal: SV40 polyadenylation signal
   3228..3296    -  CDS            large T antigen (fragment): large T antigen from SV40 (simian virus 40)
   3301..3333    +  rep_origin     M13 ori (fragment): M13 bacteriophage origin of replication; arrow indicates direction of (+) strand synthesis
   3334..3385    -  misc_feature   bom (fragment): basis of mobility region from pBR322
   3450..3807    +  promoter       SV40 promoter: SV40 enhancer and early promoter
   3822..3869    +  promoter       EM7 promoter: synthetic bacterial promoter&nbsp
   3901..4692    +  CDS            neo: KKA2_KLEPN - Also known as kan, nptII. Experimental evidence at protein level: Swiss-Prot protein existence level 1. Resistance to kanamycin, neomycin, paromomycin, ribostamycin, butirosin and gentamicin B. From Klebsiella pneumoniae.
   4759..4807    +  polyA_signal   poly(A) signal: synthetic polyadenylation signal
   4828..4917    -  CDS            tnpA (fragment): TN5P_ECOLX - Also known as tnp. Experimental evidence at protein level: Swiss-Prot protein existence level 1. Mediates transposition of transposon Tn5 by a 'cut and paste' mechanism. First, the monomeric transposase binds the 19 bp inverted DNA repeats flanking the transposon. Then, dimerization of the DNA- bound transposase creates a synaptic DNA complex. After nicking of the first DNA strand, excision of the transposon proceeds through a series of intermediates. The transposase then mediates the insertion of the transposon at a new site by strand transfer. The activity of the wild- type tran
   5046..5634    -  rep_origin     ori: high-copy-number ColE1/pMB1/pBR322/pUC origin of replication
   5750..6033    +  misc_feature   cer region: ColE1-derived recombination site that helps to maintain plasmids as monomers
>Addgene plasmid #238704 | NanoLuc-cMyc Vector | addgene full sequence | sequence record 479787 | Addgene NGS Result
TCAATATTGGCCATTAGCCATATTATTCATTGGTTATATAGCATAAATCAATATTGGCTATTGGCCATTG
CATACGTTGTATCTATATCATAATATGTACATTTATATTGGCTCATGTCCAATATGACCGCCATGTTGGC
ATTGATTATTGACTAGTTATTAATAGTAATCAATTACGGGGTCATTAGTTCATAGCCCATATATGGAGTT
CCGCGTTACATAACTTACGGTAAATGGCCCGCCTGGCTGACCGCCCAACGACCCCCGCCCATTGACGTCA
ATAATGACGTATGTTCCCATAGTAACGCCAATAGGGACTTTCCATTGACGTCAATGGGTGGAGTATTTAC
GGTAAACTGCCCACTTGGCAGTACATCAAGTGTATCATATGCCAAGTCCGCCCCCTATTGACGTCAATGA
CGGTAAATGGCCCGCCTGGCATTATGCCCAGTACATGACCTTACGGGACTTTCCTACTTGGCAGTACATC
TACGTATTAGTCATCGCTATTACCATGGTGATGCGGTTTTGGCAGTACACCAATGGGCGTGGATAGCGGT
TTGACTCACGGGGATTTCCAAGTCTCCACCCCATTGACGTCAATGGGAGTTTGTTTTGGCACCAAAATCA
ACGGGACTTTCCAAAATGTCGTAATAACCCCGCCCCGTTGACGCAAATGGGCGGTAGGCGTGTACGGTGG
GAGGTCTATATAAGCAGAGCTGGTTTAGTGAACCGTCAGATCACTAGAAGCTTTATTGCGGTAGTTTATC
ACAGTTAAATTGCTAACGCAGTCAGTGCTTCTGACACAACAGTCTCGAACTTAAGCTGCAGAAGTTGGTC
GTGAGGCACTGGGCAGGTAAGTATCAAGGTTACAAGACAGGTTTAAGGAGACCAATAGAAACTGGGCTTG
TCGAGACAGAGAAGACTCTTGCGTTTCTGATAGGCACCTATTGGTCTTACTGACATCCACTTTGCCTTTC
TCTCCACAGGTGTCCACTCCCAGTTCAATTACAGCTCTTAAGGCTAGAGTATTAATACGACTCACTATAG
GGCTAGCGCTCACCATGGTCTTCACACTCGAAGATTTCGTTGGGGACTGGCGACAGACAGCCGGCTACAA
CCTGGACCAAGTCCTTGAACAGGGAGGTGTGTCCAGTTTGTTTCAGAATCTCGGGGTGTCCGTAACTCCG
ATCCAAAGGATTGTCCTGAGCGGTGAAAATGGGCTGAAGATCGACATCCATGTCATCATCCCGTATGAAG
GTCTGAGCGGCGACCAAATGGGCCAGATCGAAAAAATTTTTAAGGTGGTGTACCCTGTGGATGATCATCA
CTTTAAGGTGATCCTGCACTATGGCACACTGGTAATCGACGGGGTTACGCCGAACATGATCGACTATTTC
GGACGGCCGTATGAAGGCATCGCCGTGTTCGACGGCAAAAAGATCACTGTAACAGGGACCCTGTGGAACG
GCAACAAAATTATCGACGAGCGCCTGATCAACCCCGACGGCTCCCTGCTGTTCCGAGTAACCATCAACGG
AGTGACCGGCTGGCGGCTGTGCGAACGCATTCTGGCGGGCTCGAGCGGCGCGATCGCCATGCCCCTCAAC
GTTAGCTTCACCAACAGGAACTATGACCTCGACTACGACTCGGTGCAGCCGTATTTCTACTGCGACGAGG
AGGAGAACTTCTACCAGCAGCAGCAGCAGAGCGAGCTGCAGCCCCCGGCGCCCAGCGAGGATATCTGGAA
GAAATTCGAGCTGCTGCCCACCCCGCCCCTGTCCCCTAGCCGCCGCTCCGGGCTCTGCTCGCCCTCCTAC
GTTGCGGTCACACCCTTCTCCCTTCGGGGAGACAACGACGGCGGTGGCGGGAGCTTCTCCACGGCCGACC
AGCTGGAGATGGTGACCGAGCTGCTGGGAGGAGACATGGTGAACCAGAGTTTCATCTGCGACCCGGACGA
CGAGACCTTCATCAAAAACATCATCATCCAGGACTGTATGTGGAGCGGCTTCTCGGCCGCCGCCAAGCTC
GTCTCAGAGAAGCTGGCCTCCTACCAGGCTGCGCGCAAAGACAGCGGCAGCCCGAACCCCGCCCGCGGCC
ACAGCGTCTGCTCCACCTCCAGCTTGTACCTGCAGGATCTGAGCGCCGCCGCCTCAGAGTGCATCGACCC
CTCGGTGGTCTTCCCCTACCCTCTCAACGACAGCAGCTCGCCCAAGTCCTGCGCCTCGCAAGACTCCAGC
GCCTTCTCTCCGTCCTCGGATTCTCTGCTCTCCTCGACGGAGTCCTCCCCGCAGGGCAGCCCCGAGCCCC
TGGTGCTCCATGAGGAGACACCGCCCACCACCAGCAGCGACTCTGAGGAGGAACAAGAAGATGAGGAAGA
AATCGATGTTGTTTCTGTGGAAAAGAGGCAGGCTCCTGGCAAAAGGTCAGAGTCTGGATCACCTTCTGCT
GGAGGCCACAGCAAACCTCCTCACAGCCCACTGGTCCTCAAGAGGTGCCACGTCTCCACACATCAGCACA
ACTACGCAGCGCCTCCCTCCACTCGGAAGGACTATCCTGCTGCCAAGAGGGTCAAGTTGGACAGTGTCAG
AGTCCTGAGACAGATCAGCAACAACCGAAAATGCACCAGCCCCAGGTCCTCGGACACCGAGGAGAATGTC
AAGAGGCGAACACACAACGTCTTGGAGCGCCAGAGGAGGAACGAGCTAAAACGGAGCTTTTTTGCCCTGC
GTGACCAGATCCCGGAGTTGGAAAACAATGAAAAGGCCCCCAAGGTAGTTATCCTTAAAAAAGCCACAGC
ATACATCCTGTCCGTCCAAGCAGAGGAGCAAAAGCTCATTTCTGAAGAGGACTTGTTGCGGAAACGACGA
GAACAGTTGAAACACAAACTTGAACAGCTACGGAACTCTTGTGCGGTTTAAACGAATTCGGGCTCGGTAC
CCGGGGATCCTCTAGAGTCGACCTGCAGGCATGCAAGCTGATCCGGCTGCTAACAAAGCCCGAAAGGAAG
CTGAGTTGGCTGCTGCCACCGCTGAGCAATAACTAGCATAACCCCTTGGGGCGGCCGCTTCGAGCAGACA
TGATAAGATACATTGATGAGTTTGGACAAACCACAACTAGAATGCAGTGAAAAAAATGCTTTATTTGTGA
AATTTGTGATGCTATTGCTTTATTTGTAACCATTATAAGCTGCAATAAACAAGTTAACAACAACAATTGC
ATTCATTTTATGTTTCAGGTTCAGGGGGAGATGTGGGAGGTTTTTTTAAGCAAGTAAAACCTCTACAAAT
GTGGTAAAATCGAATTTTAACAAAATATTAACGCTTACAATTTCCTGATGCGGTATTTTCTCCTTACGCA
TCTGTGCGGTATTTCACACCGCATACGCGGATCTGCGCAGCACCATGGCCTGAAATAACCTCTGAAAGAG
GAACTTGGTTAGGTACCTTCTGAGGCGGAAAGAACCAGCTGTGGAATGTGTGTCAGTTAGGGTGTGGAAA
GTCCCCAGGCTCCCCAGCAGGCAGAAGTATGCAAAGCATGCATCTCAATTAGTCAGCAACCAGGTGTGGA
AAGTCCCCAGGCTCCCCAGCAGGCAGAAGTATGCAAAGCATGCATCTCAATTAGTCAGCAACCATAGTCC
CGCCCCTAACTCCGCCCATCCCGCCCCTAACTCCGCCCAGTTCCGCCCATTCTCCGCCCCATGGCTGACT
AATTTTTTTTATTTATGCAGAGGCCGAGGCCGCCTCGGCCTCTGAGCTATTCCAGAAGTAGTGAGGAGGC
TTTTTTGGAGGCCTAGGCTTTTGCAAAAAGCTTAATTAACTGTTGACAATTAATCATCGGCATAGTATAT
CGGCATAGTATAATACGACAAGGTGAGGAACTAAACCCAGGAGGCAGATCATGATTGAACAAGATGGATT
GCACGCAGGTTCTCCGGCCGCTTGGGTGGAGAGGCTATTCGGCTATGACTGGGCACAACAGACAATCGGC
TGCTCTGATGCCGCCGTGTTCCGGCTGTCAGCGCAGGGGCGCCCGGTTCTTTTTGTCAAGACCGACCTGT
CCGGTGCCCTGAATGAACTGCAGGACGAGGCAGCGCGGCTATCGTGGCTGGCCACGACGGGCGTTCCTTG
CGCAGCTGTGCTCGACGTTGTCACTGAAGCGGGAAGGGACTGGCTGCTATTGGGCGAAGTGCCGGGGCAG
GATCTCCTGTCATCTCACCTTGCTCCTGCCGAGAAAGTATCCATCATGGCTGATGCAATGCGGCGGCTGC
ATACGCTTGATCCGGCTACCTGCCCATTCGACCACCAAGCGAAACATCGCATCGAGCGAGCACGTACTCG
GATGGAAGCCGGTCTTGTCGATCAGGATGATCTGGACGAAGAGCATCAGGGGCTCGCGCCAGCCGAACTG
TTCGCCAGGCTCAAGGCGCGCATGCCCGACGGCGAGGATCTCGTCGTGACCCATGGCGATGCCTGCTTGC
CGAATATCATGGTGGAAAATGGCCGCTTTTCTGGATTCATCGACTGTGGCCGGCTGGGTGTGGCGGACCG
CTATCAGGACATAGCGTTGGCTACCCGTGATATTGCTGAAGAGCTTGGCGGCGAATGGGCTGACCGCTTC
CTCGTGCTTTACGGTATCGCCGCTCCCGATTCGCAGCGCATCGCCTTCTATCGCCTTCTTGACGAGTTCT
TCTGAGCGGGACTCTGGGGTTCGAAATGACCGACCAAGCGACGCCCAACCTGCCATCACGATGGCCGCAA
TAAAATATCTTTATTTTCATTACATCTGTGTGTTGGTTTTTTGTGTGAATCGATAGCGATAAGGATCCTC
TTTGCGCTTGCGTTTTCCCTTGTCCAGATAGCCCAGTAGCTGACATTCATCCGGGGTCAGCACCGTTTCT
GCGGACTGGCTTTCTACCCGGTATCAGCTCACTCAAAGGCGGTAATACGGTTATCCACAGAATCAGGGGA
TAACGCAGGAAAGAACATGTGAGCAAAAGGCCAGCAAAAGGCCAGGAACCGTAAAAAGGCCGCGTTGCTG
GCGTTTTTCCATAGGCTCCGCCCCCCTGACGAGCATCACAAAAATCGACGCTCAAGTCAGAGGTGGCGAA
ACCCGACAGGACTATAAAGATACCAGGCGTTTCCCCCTGGAAGCTCCCTCGTGCGCTCTCCTGTTCCGAC
CCTGCCGCTTACCGGATACCTGTCCGCCTTTCTCCCTTCGGGAAGCGTGGCGCTTTCTCATAGCTCACGC
TGTAGGTATCTCAGTTCGGTGTAGGTCGTTCGCTCCAAGCTGGGCTGTGTGCACGAACCCCCCGTTCAGC
CCGACCGCTGCGCCTTATCCGGTAACTATCGTCTTGAGTCCAACCCGGTAAGACACGACTTATCGCCACT
GGCAGCAGCCACTGGTAACAGGATTAGCAGAGCGAGGTATGTAGGCGGTGCTACAGAGTTCTTGAAGTGG
TGGCCTAACTACGGCTACACTAGAAGGACAGTATTTGGTATCTGCGCTCTGCTGAAGCCAGTTACCTTCG
GAAAAAGAGTTGGTAGCTCTTGATCCGGCAAACAAACCACCGCTGGTAGCGGTGGTTTTTTTGTTTGCAA
GCAGCAGATTACGCGCAGAAAAAAAGGATTTCAAGAAGATCCTTTGATCTTTTCTACGGGGTCTGACGCT
CAGTGGAACGAAAACTCACGTTAAGGGATTTTGGTCATGAGATTATCAAAAAGGATCTTCACCTAGATCC
TTTTATAGTCCGGAAATACAGGAACGCACGCTGGATGGCCCTTCGCTGGGATGGTGAAACCATGAAAAAT
GGCAGCTTCAGTGGATTAAGTGGGGGTAATGTGGCCTGTACCCTCTGGTTGCATAGGTATTCATACGGTT
AAAATTTATCAGGCGCGATTGCGGCAGTTTTTCGGGTGGTTTGTTGCCATTTTTACCTGTCTGCTGCCGT
GATCGCGCTGAACGCGTTTTAGCGGTGCGTACAATTAAGGGATTATGGTAAATCCACTTACTGTCTGCCC
TCGTAGCCATCGAGATAAACCGCAGTACTCCGGCCACGATGCGTCCGGCGTAGAGGATCGAGATCT
